>Addgene plasmid #55621 | CFP(1-158)-gamma-12 in pcDNAI/Amp | depositor full sequence | sequence record 115164 | CFP(1-158)-gamma-12 in pcDNAI/Amp sequence 5510 bps
GGCGTAATCTGCTGCTTGCAAACAAAAAAACCACCGCTACCAGCGGTGGTTTGTTTGCCGGATCAAGAGC
TACCAACTCTTTTTCCGAAGGTAACTGGCTTCAGCAGAGCGCAGATACCAAATACTGTCCTTCTAGTGTA
GCCGTAGTTAGGCCACCACTTCAAGAACTCTGTAGCACCGCCTACATACCTCGCTCTGCTAATCCTGTTA
CCAGTGGCTGCTGCCAGTGGCGATAAGTCGTGTCTTACCGGGTTGGACTCAAGACGATAGTTACCGGATA
AGGCGCAGCGGTCGGGCTGAACGGGGGGTTCGTGCACACAGCCCAGCTTGGAGCGAACGACCTACACCGA
ACTGAGATACCTACAGCGTGAGCATTGAGAAAGCGCCACGCTTCCCGAAGGGAGAAAGGCGGACAGGTAT
CCGGTAAGCGGCAGGGTCGGAACAGGAGAGCGCACGAGGGAGCTTCCAGGGGGAAACGCCTGGTATCTTT
ATAGTCCTGTCGGGTTTCGCCACCTCTGACTTGAGCGTCGATTTTTGTGATGCTCGTCAGGGGGGCGGAG
CCTATGGAAAAACGCCAGCAACGCAAGCTAGCTTCTAGCTAGAAATTGTAAACGTTAATATTTTGTTAAA
ATTCGCGTTAAATTTTTGTTAAATCAGCTCATTTTTTAACCAATAGGCCGAAATCGGCAAAATCCCTTAT
AAATCAAAAGAATAGCCCGAGATAGGGT
[37 nt withheld, positions 729-765]
AAAGAACGTGGACTCCAACGTCAAAGGGCGAAAAACCGTCTATCAGGGCGATGGCC
[115 nt withheld, positions 822-936]
G
[144 nt withheld, positions 938-1081]
ACCGTATAACGTGCTTTCCTCGTTG
[64 nt withheld, positions 1107-1170]
CTGGATTACCAAAGGGCCTCGTGATACGCCTATTTTTATAGGTTAATGTCATGATAATAATGGTTTCTTA
GACGTCAGGTGGCACTTTTCGGGGAAATGTGCGCGGAACCCCTATTTGTTTATTTTTCTAAATACATTCA
AATATGTATCCGCTCATGAGACAATAACCCTGATAAATGCTTCAATAATATTGAAAAAGGAAGAGTATGA
GTATTCAACATTTCCGTGTCGCCCTTATTCCCTTTTTTGCGGCATTTTGCCTTCCTGTTTTTGCTCACCC
AGAAACGCTGGTGAAAGTAAAAGATGCTGAAGATCAGTTGGGTGCACGAGTGGGTTACATCGAACTGGAT
CTCAACAGCGGTAAGATCCTTGAGAGTTTTCGCCCCGAAGAACGTTTTCCAATGATGAGCACTTTTAAAG
TTCTGCTATGTGGCGCGGTATTATCCCGTGTTGACGCCGGGCAAGAGCAACTCGGTCGCCGCATACACTA
TTCTCAGAATGACTTGGTTGAGTACTCACCAGTCACAGAAAAGCATCTTACGGATGGCATGACAGTAAGA
GAATTATGCAGTGCTGCCATAACCATGAGTGATAACACTGCGGCCAACTTACTTCTGACAACGATCGGAG
GACCGAAGGAGCTAACCGCTTTTTTGCACAACATGGGGGATCATGTAACTCGCCTTGATCGTTGGGAACC
GGAGCTGAATGAAGCCATACCAAACGACGAGCGTGACACCACGATGCCTGCAGCAATGGCAACAACGTTG
CGCAAACTATTAACTGGCGAACTACTTACTCTAGCTTCCCGGCAACAATTAATAGACTGGATGGAGGCGG
ATAAAGTTGCAGGACCACTTCTGCGCTCGGCCCTTCCGGCTGGCTGGTTTATTGCTGATAAATCTGGAGC
CGGTGAGCGTGGGTCTCGCGGTATCATTGCAGCACTGGGGCCAGATGGTAAGCCCTCCCGTATCGTAGTT
ATCTACACGACGGGGAGTCAGGCAACTATGGATGAACGAAATAGACAGATCGCTGAGATAGGTGCCTCAC
TGATTAAGCATTGGTAACTGTCAGACCAAGTTTACTCATATATACTTTAGATTGATTTAAAACTTCATTT
TTAATTTCTCTAGCGCGTTGACATTGATTATTGACTAGTTATTAATAGTAATCAATTACGGGGTCATTAG
TTCATAGCCCATATATGGAGTTCCGCGTTACATAACTTACGGTAAATGGCCCGCCTGGCTGACCGCCCAA
CGACCCCCGCCCATTGACGTCAATAATGACGTATGTTCCCATAGTAACGCCAATAGGGACTTTCCATTGA
CGTCAATGGGTGGACTATTTACGGTAAACTGCCCACTTGGCAGTACATCAAGTGTATCATATGCCAAGTA
CGCCCCCTATTGACGTCAATGACGGTAAATGGCCCGCCTGGCATTATGCCCAGTACATGACCTTATGGGA
CTTTCCTACTTGGCAGTACATCTACGTATTAGTCATCGCTATTACCATGGTGATGCGGTTTTGGCAGTAC
ATCAATGGGCGTGGATAGCGGTTTGACTCACGGGGATTTCCAAGTCTCCACCCCATTGACGTCAATGGGA
GTTTGTTTTGGCACCAAAATCAACGGGACTTTCCAAAATGTCGTAACAACTCCGCCCCATTGACGCAAAT
GGGCGGTAGGCGTGTACGGTGGGAGGTCTATATAAGCAGAGCTCTCTGGCTAACTAGAGAACCCACTGCT
TACTGGCTTATCGAAATTAATACGACTCACTATAGGGAGACCCAAGCTTGGTACCGAGCTCGGATCCGCC
ACCATGGTGAGCAAGGGCGAGGAGCTGTTCACCGGGGTGGTGCCCATCCTGGTCGAGCTGGACGGCGACG
TAAACGGCCACAAGTTCAGCGTGTCCGGCGAGGGCGAGGGCGATGCCACCTACGGCAAGCTGACCCTGAA
GTTCATCTGCACCACCGGCAAGCTGCCCGTGCCCTGGCCCACCCTCGTGACCACCCTGACCTGGGGCGTG
CAGTGCTTCAGCCGCTACCCCGACCACATGAAGCAGCACGACTTCTTCAAGTCCGCCATGCCCGAAGGCT
ACGTCCAGGAGCGCACCATCTTCTTCAAGGACGACGGCAACTACAAGACCCGCGCCGAGGTGAAGTTCGA
GGGCGACACCCTGGTGAACCGCATCGAGCTGAAGGGCATCGACTTCAAGGAGGACGGCAACATCCTGGGG
CACAAGCTGGAGTACAACTACATCAGCCACAACGTCTATATCACCGCCGACAAGCAGAGATCCATGTCCA
GCAAAACAGCAAGCACCAACAATATAGCCCAGGCAAGGAGAACTGTGCAGCAGTTAAGATTAGAAGCCTC
CATTGAAAGAATAAAGGTTTCGAAGGCATCAGCGGACCTCATGTCCTACTGTGAGGAACATGCCAGGAGT
GACCCTTTGCTGATAGGAATACCAACTTCAGAAAACCCTTTCAAGGATAAAAAAACTTGCATCATCTTAT
AGTGGAATAGAGAAACAGCTCCTCGCCTCTTCCCAACAACGCAGATCTATCACACTGGCGGCCGCTCGAG
CATGCATCTAGAGGGCCCTATTCTATAGTGTCACCTAAATGCTAGAGGATCTTTGTGAAGGAACCTTACT
TCTGTGGTGTGACATAATTGGACAAACTACCTACAGAGATTTAAAGCTCTAAGGTAAATATAAAATTTTT
AAGTGTATAATGTGTTAAACTACTGATTCTAATTGTTTGTGTATTTTAGATTCCAACCTATGGAACTGAT
GAATGGGAGCAGTGGTGGAATGCCTTTAATGAGGAAAACCTGTTTTGCTCAGAAGAAATGCCATCTAGTG
ATGATGAGGCTACTGCTGACTCTCAACATTCTACTCCTCCAAAAAAGAAGAGAAAGGTAGAAGACCCCAA
GGACTTTCCTTCAGAATTGCTAAGTTTTTTGAGTCATGCTGTGTTTAGTAATAGAACTCTTGCTTGCTTT
GCTATTTACACCACAAAGGAAAAAGCTGCACTGCTATACAAGAAAATTATGGAAAAATATTTGATGTATA
GTGCCTTGACTAGAGATCATAATCAGCCATACCACATTTGTAGAGGTTTTACTTGCTTTAAAAAACCTCC
CACACCTCCCCCTGAACCTGAAACATAAAATGAATGCAATTGTTGTTGTTAACTTGTTTATTGCAGCTTA
TAATGGTTACAAATAAAGCAATAGCATCACAAATTTCACAAATAAAGCATTTTTTTCACTGCATTCTAGT
TGTGGTTTGTCCAAACTCATCAATGTATCTTATCATGTCTGGATCATCCCGCCATGGTATCAACGCCATA
TTTCTATTTACAGTAGGGACCTCTTCGTTGTGTAGGTACCGCTGTATTCCTAGGGAAATAGTAGAGGCAC
CTTGAACTGTCTGCATCAGCCATATAGCCCCCGCTGTTCGACTTACAAACACAGGCACAGTACTGACAAA
CCCATACACCTCCTCTGAAATACCCATAGTTGCTAGGGCTGTCTCCGAACTCATTACACCCTCCAAAGTC
AGAGCTGTAATTTCGCCATCAAGGGCAGCGAGGGCTTCTCCAGATAAAATAGCTTCTGCCGAGAGTCCCG
TAAGGGTAGACACTTCAGCTAATCCCTCGATGAGGTCTACTAGAATAGTCAGTGCGGCTCCCATTTTGAA
AATTCACTTACTTGATCAGCTTCAGAAGATGGCGGAGGGCCTCCAACACAGTAATTTTCCTCCCGACTCT
TAAAATAGAAAATGTCAAGTCAGTTAAGCAGGAAGTGGACTAACTGACGCAGCTGGCCGTGCGACATCCT
CTTTTAATTAGTTGCTAGGCAACGCCCTCCAGAGGGCGTGTGGTTTTGCAAGAGGAAGCAAAAGCCTCTC
CACCCAGGCCTAGAATGTTTCCACCCAATCATTACTATGACAACAGCTGTTTTTTTTAGTATTAAGCAGA
GGCCGGGGACCCCTGGGCCCGCTTACTCTGGAGAAAAAGAAGAGAGGCATTGTAGAGGCTTCCAGAGGCA
ACTTGTCAAAACAGGACTGCTTCTATTTCTGTCACACTGTCTGGCCCTGTCACAAGGTCCAGCACCTCCA
TACCCCCTTTAATAAGCAGTTTGGGAACGGGTGCGGGTCTTACTCCGCCCATCCCGCCCCTAACTCCGCC
CAGTTCCGCCCATTCTCCGCCCCATGGCTGACTAATTTTTTTTATTTATGCAGAGGCCGAGGCCGCCTCG
GCCTCTGAGCTATTCCAGAAGTAGTGAGGAGGCTTTTTTGGAGGCCTAGGCTTTTGCAAAAAGCTAATTC
Features (pLannotate 1.2.2; 21 found; start..end, strand, type, name):
      2..570     +  rep_origin     ori: high-copy-number ColE1/pMB1/pBR322/pUC origin of replication
    603..1061    -  rep_origin     f1 ori (sequence partly withheld): f1 bacteriophage origin of replication; arrow indicates direction of (+) strand synthesis
   1049..1170    -  CDS            M13 gene IV (fragment) (sequence partly withheld): pIV; IV; phage assembly
   1272..1376    +  promoter       AmpR promoter: bla
   1377..2237    +  CDS            AmpR: β-lactamase; bla; confers resistance to ampicillin, carbenicillin, and related antibiotics
   2310..2689    +  enhancer       CMV enhancer: human cytomegalovirus immediate early enhancer
   2690..2893    +  promoter       CMV promoter: human cytomegalovirus (CMV) immediate early promoter
   2889..2922    +  LTR            5' LTR (truncated) (fragment): truncated 5' long terminal repeat (LTR) from HIV-1
   2938..2956    +  promoter       T7 promoter: promoter for bacteriophage T7 RNA polymerase
   3000..3470    +  CDS            Enhanced Cyan-Emitting GFP (fragment): Enhanced Cyan-Emitting GFP is a basic (constitutively fluorescent) cyan fluorescent protein published in 2002, derived from Aequorea victoria.
   3474..3689    +  CDS            GNG12: GBG12_HUMAN - Experimental evidence at protein level: Swiss-Prot protein existence level 1. Guanine nucleotide-binding proteins (G proteins) are involved as a modulator or transducer in various transmembrane signaling systems. The beta and gamma chains are required for the GTPase activity, for replacement of GDP by GTP, and for G protein-effector interaction. From Homo sapiens (Human).
   3782..3800    -  promoter       SP6 promoter: promoter for bacteriophage SP6 RNA polymerase
   3808..3882    +  CDS            small t antigen (fragment): SV40 (simian virus 40) small t antigen
   3884..3949    +  intron         small t intron: SV40 (simian virus 40) small t antigen intron
   4079..4099    +  CDS            SV40 NLS: nuclear localization signal of SV40 (simian virus 40) large T antigen
   4106..4240    +  CDS            LT_POVHA (fragment): Protein inferred from homology: Swiss-Prot protein existence level 3. Isoform large T antigen is a key early protein essential for both driving viral replication and inducing cellular transformation. Plays a role in viral genome replication by driving entry of quiescent cells into the cell cycle and by autoregulating the synthesis of viral early mRNA. Displays highly oncogenic activities by corrupting the host cellular checkpoint mechanisms that guard cell division and the transcription, replication, and repair of DNA. Participates in the modulation of cellular gene expression preceeding viral
   4265..4348    +  CDS            large T antigen (fragment): large T antigen from SV40 (simian virus 40)
   4371..4505    +  polyA_signal   SV40 poly(A) signal: SV40 polyadenylation signal
   4506..4874    -  CDS            VP2_POVMA (fragment): Experimental evidence at protein level: Swiss-Prot protein existence level 1. [Isoform VP3]: structural protein that resides within the core of the capsid surrounded by 72 VP1 pentamers. Following virus endocytosis and trafficking to the endoplasmic reticulum, VP2 and VP3 form oligomers and integrate into the endoplasmic reticulum membrane. Heterooligomer VP2-VP3 may create a viroporin for transporting the viral genome across the endoplasmic reticulum membrane to the cytoplasm. Nuclear entry of the viral DNA involves the selective exposure and importin recognition of VP2 or Vp3 nuclear localiz
   5242..5340    -  CDS            VP1_POVMP (fragment): Experimental evidence at protein level: Swiss-Prot protein existence level 1. Forms an icosahedral capsid with a T=7 symmetry and a 40 nm diameter. The capsid is composed of 72 pentamers linked to each other by disulfide bonds and associated with VP2 or VP3 proteins. Interacts with terminal alpha(2,3)-linked sialic acids on the cell surface to provide virion attachment to target cell. This attachment induces virion internalization predominantly through caveolin-mediated endocytosis. Once attached, the virion is internalized by caveolin- mediated endocytosis and traffics to the endoplasmic reti
   5351..5486    +  rep_origin     SV40 ori: SV40 origin of replication
