[The description below was written by a language model from this plasmid's Addgene catalogue record and pLannotate feature annotations shown in this document.]
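Description:
CFP(1-158)-gamma-12 in pcDNAI/Amp is a 5.5 kb mammalian expression plasmid built on the Invitrogen pcDNAI/Amp backbone, modified by adding a BglII site to the polylinker just 3' of the BamHI site. It is maintained in bacteria as a high-copy plasmid through a ColE1/pUC-type origin and selected with ampicillin via the β-lactamase gene. An f1 origin is also present, and an SV40 origin is annotated, which would allow episomal replication in cells supplying large T antigen.

The payload is a roughly 710 bp fusion open reading frame driven by the human CMV immediate-early enhancer and promoter. It encodes the amino-terminal fragment of enhanced cyan fluorescent protein (residues 1-158, derived from pECFP) joined through a short Arg-Ser linker to the amino terminus of human G protein gamma-12 (GNG12). The cassette is flanked by T7 and SP6 promoters, which serve as sequencing primer sites, and is followed by the SV40 small t intron and SV40 polyadenylation signal for transcript processing. The short SV40 T antigen fragments, polyomavirus capsid fragments and truncated HIV-1 LTR match in the feature table appear to be backbone remnants picked up by automated annotation rather than functional coding units.

The plasmid is one half of a bimolecular fluorescence complementation pair. The CFP fragment alone is not fluorescent, but when it is co-expressed with a carboxyl-terminal CFP fragment fused to a Gbeta subunit that binds gamma-12, dimer formation brings the fragments together and produces a fluorescent signal. This allows G protein beta-gamma dimer assembly and subunit pairing preferences to be examined in live cells, including in multicolor formats.
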