Addgene plasmid #55621: CFP(1-158)-gamma-12 in pcDNAI/Amp
Purpose: An amino-terminal CFP fragment was fused to Ggamma-12. When co-expressed with a carboxyl-terminal CFP fragment fused to a Gbeta subunit with which it interacts, a fluorescent signal is produced.
Depositing lab: Catherine Berlot. Depositing organization: Geisinger Health Center. Publication: Analysis of G protein betagamma dimer formation in live cells using multicolor bimolecular fluorescence complementation demonstrates preferences of beta1 for particular gamma subunits. Mervine SM, Yost EA, Sabo JL, Hynes TR, Berlot CH. Mol Pharmacol. 2006 Jul;70(1):194-205. Epub 2006 Apr 26. 10.1124/mol.106.022616 PubMed 16641313.
Backbone
  Vector backbone: pcDNAI/Amp
  Backbone manufacturer: Invitrogen
  Backbone size w/o insert (bp): 4800
  Total vector size (bp): 5510
  Modifications to backbone: A BglII site was introduced into the polylinker of pcDNAI/Amp 3' to the BamHI site.
  Vector type: Mammalian Expression
Growth in bacteria
  Bacterial resistance: Ampicillin, 100 μg/mL
  Growth temperature: 37°C
  Growth strain: DH10B
  Copy number: High Copy
Gene/Insert
  Gene/Insert name: CFP(1-158)-gamma-12 (alt name: GNG12)
  Species: H. sapiens (human); Aequorea victoria
  Insert size (bp): 710
  Mutation: Ggamma-12 was amplified by PCR, which added a BamHI site and a linker sequence (Arg-Ser) to the 5' end and a 3' BglII site. Cloning into the BglII site of CFP(1-158) destroyed the BamHI site.
  Entrez Gene: GNG12
  Promoter: CMV
  Tag / fusion protein: CFP(1-158) was fused to the amino terminus of Ggamma-12. (N terminal on insert)
  Cloning method: Restriction Enzyme; 5′ cloning site BamHI (not destroyed); 3′ cloning site BglII (not destroyed)
  Sequencing primers: 5′ T7; 3′ SP6
Resource information
  A portion of this plasmid was derived from a plasmid made by: pECFP was purchased from Clontech. Gamma-12 cDNA was obtained from Janet Robishaw, Weis Center for Research, Geisinger Clinic, Danville, PA.
Terms and licenses: Academic/Nonprofit Terms; Industry Terms: Not Available to Industry
How to cite: CFP(1-158)-gamma-12 in pcDNAI/Amp was a gift from Catherine Berlot (Addgene plasmid # 55621 ; http://n2t.net/addgene:55621 ; RRID:Addgene_55621)
