>Addgene plasmid #55621 | CFP(1-158)-gamma-12 in pcDNAI/Amp | addgene partial sequence | sequence record 118749 | CMV-F 5'-CGCAAATGGGCGGTAGGCGTG-3'
GGGAGACCCAAGCTTGGTACCGAGCTCGGATCCGCCACCATGGTGAGCAAGGGCGAGGAGCTGTTCACCG
GGGTGGTGCCCATCCTGGTCGAGCTGGACGGCGACGTAAACGGCCACAAGTTCAGCGTGTCCGGCGAGGG
CGAGGGCGATGCCACCTACGGCAAGCTGACCCTGAAGTTCATCTGCACCACCGGCAAGCTGCCCGTGCCC
TGGCCCACCCTCGTGACCACCCTGNGCTGGGGCGTGCAGTGCTTCAGCCGCTACCCCGACCACATGAAGC
AGCACGACTTCTTCAAGTCCGCCATGCCCGAAGGCTACGTCCAGGAGCGCACCATCTTCTTCAAGGACGA
CGGCAACTACAAGACCCGCGCCGAGGTGAAGTTCGAGGGCGACACCCTGGTGAACCGCATCGAGCTGAAG
GGCATCGACTTCAAGGAGGACGGCAACATCCTGGGGCACAAGCTGGAGTACAACTACATCAGCCACAACG
TCTATATCACCGCCGACAAGCAGAGATCCATGTCCAGCAAAACAGCAAGCACCAACAATATAG
