>Addgene plasmid #55621 | CFP(1-158)-gamma-12 in pcDNAI/Amp | addgene partial sequence | sequence record 118751 | SP6 5'-ATTTAGGTGACACTATAG-3'
ATAGATCTGCGTTGTTGGGAAGAGGCGAGGAGCTGTTTCTCTATTCCACTATAAGATGATGCAAGTTTTT
TTATCCTTGAAAGGGTTTTCTGAAGTTGGTATTCCTATCAGCAAAGGGTCACTCCTGGCATGTTCCTCAC
AGTAGGACATGAGGTCCGCTGATGCCTTCGAAACCTTTATTCTTTCAATGGAGGCTTCTAATCTTAACTG
CTGCACAGTTCTCCTTGCCTGGGCTATATTGTTGGTGCTTGCTGTTTTGCTGGACATGGATCTCTGCTTG
TCGGCGGTGATATAGACGTTGTGGCTGATGTAGTTGTACTCCAGCTTGTGCCCCAGGATGTTGCCGTCCT
CCTTGAAGTCGATGCCCTTCAGCTCGATGCGGTTCACCAGGGTGTCGCCCTCGAACTTCACCTCGGCGCG
GGTCTTGTAGTTGCCGTCGTCCTTGAAGAAGATGGTGCGCTCCTGGACGTAGCCTTCGGGCATGGCGGAC
TTGAAGAAGTCGTGCTGCTTCATGTGGTCGGGGTAGCGGCTGAAGCACTGCACGCCCCAGGTCAGGGTGG
TCACGAGGGTGGGCCAGGGCACGGGCAGCTTGCCGGTGGTGCAGATGAACTTCAGGGTCAGCTTGCCGTA
GGTGGCATCGCCCTCGCCCTCGCCGGACACGCTGAACTTGTGGCCGTTTACGTCGCCGTCCAGCTCGACC
AGGATGGGCACCACCCCGGTGAACAGCTCCTCGCCCTTGCTCACCATGGTGGCGGATCCGAGCTCGGTAC
CAAGCTTGGGTCTCCCTATAGTGAGTCGTATTAATTTCGATAAGCCAGTAAGCAGTGGGTTCTCTAGTTA
GCCAGAGAGCTCTGCTTATATAGACCTCCCACCGTACACGCCCTACCGCCCATTT
